>Addgene plasmid #54946 | mApple-Sec61-C-18 | depositor partial sequence | sequence record 85334 | insert sequence
CGTCAGATCCGCTAGCGCTACCGGTCGCCACCATGGTGAGCAAGGGCGAGGAGAATAACATGGCCATCAT
CAAGGAGTTCATGCGCTTCAAGGTGCACATGGAGGGCTCCGTGAACGGCCACGAGTTCGAGATCGAGGGC
GAGGGCGAGGGCCGCCCCTACGAGGCCTTTCAGACCGCTAAGCTGAAGGTGACCAAGGGTGGCCCCCTGC
CCTTCGCCTGGGACATCCTGTCCCCTCAGTTCATGTACGGCTCCAAGGTCTACATTAAGCACCCAGCCGA
CATCCCCGACTACTTCAAGCTGTCCTTCCCCGAGGGCTTCAGGTGGGAGCGCGTGATGAACTTCGAGGAC
GGCGGCATTATTCACGTTAACCAGGACTCCTCCCTGCAGGACGGCGTGTTCATCTACAAGGTGAAGCTGC
GCGGCACCAACTTCCCCTCCGACGGCCCCGTAATGCAGAAGAAGACCATGGGCTGGGAGGCCTCCGAGGA
GCGGATGTACCCCGAGGACGGCGCCCTGAAGAGCGAGATCAAGAAGAGGCTGAAGCTGAAGGACGGCGGC
CACTACGCCGCCGAGGTCAAGACCACCTACAAGGCCAAGAAGCCCGTGCAGCTGCCCGGCGCCTACATCG
TCGACATCAAGTTGGACATCGTGTCCCACAACGAGGACTACACCATCGTGGAACAGTACGAACGCGCCGA
GGGCCGCCACTCCACCGGCGGCATGGACGAGCTGTACAAGTCCGGACTCAGATCTGGCTCCAGCGCAGGC
AGCGCATCCGGCGGAAGCGGAAGC
[285 nt withheld, positions 795-1079]
TAGGAATTCTGCAGTCGACGGTACCGCGGGCCCGGGATCCACCGGATCTAGATAACTGATCATAATCAGC
CATA
