>Addgene plasmid #54946 | mApple-Sec61-C-18 | addgene partial sequence | sequence record 101649 | mCherry-F 5'-ccccgtaatgcagaagaaga-3'
CCCGAGGACGGCGCCCTGAAGAGCGAGATCAAGAAGAGGCTGAAGCTGAAGGACGGCGGCCACTACGCCG
CCGAGGTCAAGACCACCTACAAGGCCAAGAAGCCCGTGCAGCTGCCCGGCGCCTACATCGTCGACATCAA
GTTGGACATCGTGTCCCACAACGAGGACTACACCATCGTGGAACAGTACGAACGCGCCGAGGGCCGCCAC
TCCACCGGCGGCATGGACGAGCTGTACAAGTCCGGACTCAGATCTGGCTCCAGCGCAGGCAGCGCATCCG
GCGGAAGCGGAAGC
[285 nt withheld, positions 295-579]
TAGGAATTCTGCAGTCGACGGTACCGCGGGCCCGGGATCCACCGGATCTAGATAACTGATCATAATCAGC
CATACCACATTTGTAGAGGTTTTACTTGCTTTAAAAAACCTCCCACACCTCCCCCTGAACCTGAAACATA
AAATGAATGCAATTGTTGTTGTTAACTTGTTTATTGCAGCTTATAATGGTTACAAATAAAGCAATAGCAT
CACAAATTTCACAAATAAAGCATTTTTTTCACTGCATTCTAGTTGTGGTTTGTCCAAACTCATCAATGTA
TCTTAACGCGTA
