[The description below was written by a language model from this plasmid's Addgene catalogue record.]
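Description:
mApple-Sec61-C-18 is a mammalian expression plasmid built on the mApple-C1 backbone (about 4.75 kb without the insert). It produces a red fluorescent marker for the endoplasmic reticulum. The insert is human Sec61, recorded under the gene SEC61B, which encodes the beta subunit of the Sec61 translocon, a small tail-anchored ER membrane protein. It is cloned downstream of mApple, so the fluorescent protein sits at the N terminus of the fusion. This arrangement leaves the C-terminal end of Sec61 beta free, which is the end that carries its membrane anchor. The "C-18" in the name probably refers to the C1-style fusion orientation and the length of the linker between the two proteins, but the record does not state this. Expression is driven by the CMV promoter, a strong constitutive promoter in most mammalian cell lines. The 3′ sequencing primer listed implies that an SV40 polyadenylation signal follows the fusion.

The plasmid is propagated in E. coli as a high-copy plasmid under kanamycin selection. It also carries a neomycin resistance marker, which allows G418 selection of stably transfected mammalian cells. No feature table is provided, so the origin of replication and other backbone elements are not described, and the cloning method is recorded as unknown.

The stated purpose is ER localization. After transfection, the fusion labels ER membranes for fluorescence microscopy, including live-cell imaging. mApple has an excitation maximum of 568 nm and an emission maximum of 592 nm, so it can typically be combined with green or blue fluorescent markers in multicolour experiments.
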