Addgene plasmid #54946: mApple-Sec61-C-18
Purpose: Localization: Endoplasmic Reticulum, Excitation: 568, Emission: 592
Depositing lab: Michael Davidson. Depositing organization: Florida State University, Tallahassee.
Backbone
  Vector backbone: mApple-C1
  Backbone size w/o insert (bp): 4750
  Vector type: Mammalian Expression
  Selectable markers: Neomycin (select with G418)
Growth in bacteria
  Bacterial resistance: Kanamycin, 50 μg/mL
  Growth temperature: 37°C
  Growth strain: DH5alpha
  Copy number: High Copy
Gene/Insert
  Gene/Insert name: Sec61 (alt name: NM_006808.2)
  Species: H. sapiens (human)
  Entrez Gene: SEC61B
  Promoter: CMV
  Tag / fusion protein: mApple (N terminal on backbone)
  Cloning method: Unknown
  Sequencing primers: 5′ CMV-F; 3′ SV40pA-R
Terms and licenses: Academic/Nonprofit Terms; Industry Terms: Not Available to Industry
Depositor comments: . Excitation = 568; Emission = 592
How to cite: mApple-Sec61-C-18 was a gift from Michael Davidson (Addgene plasmid # 54946 ; http://n2t.net/addgene:54946 ; RRID:Addgene_54946)
